>Addgene plasmid #48431 | pFUSB4_ATTT | depositor full sequence | sequence record 70131 | Full Sequence
ATGTTTTCCCAGTCACGACGTTGTAAAACGACGGCCAGTCTTAAGCGTCTCATGGCCTGACCCCGGACCA
AGTGGTGGCCTATCGCCAGCAACATTGGCGGCAAGCAAGCGCTCGAAACGGTGCAGCGGCTGTTGCCGGT
GCTGTGCCAGGACCATGGCCTGACCCCGGACCAAGTGGTGGCTATCGCCAGCAACGGTGGCGGCAAGCAA
GCGCTCGAAACGGTGCAGCGGCTGTTGCCGGTGCTGTGCCAGGACCATGGCCTGACCCCGGACCAAGTGG
TGGCTATCGCCAGCAACGGTGGCGGCAAGCAAGCGCTCGAAACGGTGCAGCGGCTGTTGCCGGTGCTGTG
CCAGGACCATGGCCTGACCCCGGACCAAGTGGTGGCTATCGCCAGCAACGGTGGCGGCAAGCAAGCGCTC
GAAACGGTGCAGCGGCTGTTGCCGGTGCTGTGCCAGGACCATGGCCTGACCCCGGACCAAGTGGTGGCTA
TCGAGACGTCTAGACCAGCCAGGACAGAAATGCCTCGACTTCGCTGCTACCCAAGGTTGCCGGGTGACGC
ACACCGTGGAAACGGATGAAGGCACGAACCCAGTGGACATAAGCCTGTTCGGTTCGTAAGCTGTAATGCA
AGTAGCGTATGCGCTCACGCAACTGGTCCAGAACCTTGACCGAACGCAGCGGTGGTAACGGCGCAGTGGC
GGTTTTCATGGCTTGTTATGACTGTTTTTTTGGGGTACAGTCTATGCCTCGGGCATCCAAGCAGCAAGCG
CGTTACGCCGTGGGTCGATGTTTGATGTTATGGAGCAGCAACGATGTTACGCAGCAGGGCAGTCGCCCTA
AAACAAAGTTAAACATTATGAGGGAAGCGGTGATCGCCGAAGTATCGACTCAACTATCAGAGGTAGTTGG
CGTCATCGAGCGCCATCTCGAACCGACGTTGCTGGCCGTACATTTGTACGGCTCCGCAGTGGATGGCGGC
CTGAAGCCACACAGTGATATTGATTTGCTGGTTACGGTGACCGTAAGGCTTGATGAAACAACGCGGCGAG
CTTTGATCAACGACCTTTTGGAAACTTCGGCTTCCCCTGGAGAGAGCGAGATTCTCCGCGCTGTAGAAGT
CACCATTGTTGTGCACGACGACATCATTCCGTGGCGTTATCCAGCTAAGCGCGAACTGCAATTTGGAGAA
TGGCAGCGCAATGACATTCTTGCAGGTATCTTCGAGCCAGCCACGATCGACATTGATCTGGCTATCTTGC
TGACAAAAGCAAGAGAACATAGCGTTGCCTTGGTAGGTCCAGCGGCGGAGGAACTCTTTGATCCGGTTCC
TGAACAGGATCTATTTGAGGCGCTAAATGAAACCTTAACGCTATGGAACTCGCCGCCCGACTGGGCTGGC
GATGAGCGAAATGTAGTGCTTACGTTGTCCCGCATTTGGTACAGCGCAGTAACCGGCAAAATCGCGCCGA
AGGATGTCGCTGCCGACTGGGCAATGGAGCGCCTGCCGGCCCAGTATCAGCCCGTCATACTTGAAGCTAG
ACAGGCTTATCTTGGACAAGAAGAAGATCGCTTGGCCTCGCGCGCAGATCAGTTGGAAGAATTTGTCCAC
TACGTGAAAGGCGAGATCACCAAGGTAGTCGGCAAATAACCCTCGAGCCACCCATGACCAAAATCCCTTA
ACGTGAGTTACGCGTCGTTCCACTGAGCGTCAGACCCCGTAGAAAAGATCAAAGGATCTTCTTGAGATCC
TTTTTTTCTGCGCGTAATCTGCTGCTTGCAAACAAAAAAACCACCGCTACCAGCGGTGGTTTGTTTGCCG
GATCAAGAGCTACCAACTCTTTTTCCGAAGGTAACTGGCTTCAGCAGAGCGCAGATACCAAATACTGTCC
TTCTAGTGTAGCCGTAGTTAGGCCACCACTTCAAGAACTCTGTAGCACCGCCTACATACCTCGCTCTGCT
AATCCTGTTACCAGTGGCTGCTGCCAGTGGCGATAAGTCGTGTCTTACCGGGTTGGACTCAAGACGATAG
TTACCGGATAAGGCGCAGCGGTCGGGCTGAACGGGGGGTTCGTGCACACAGCCCAGCTTGGAGCGAACGA
CCTACACCGAACTGAGATACCTACAGCGTGAGCATTGAGAAAGCGCCACGCTTCCCGAAGGGAGAAAGGC
GGACAGGTATCCGGTAAGCGGCAGGGTCGGAACAGGAGAGCGCACGAGGGAGCTTCCAGGGGGAAACGCC
TGGTATCTTTATAGTCCTGTCGGGTTTCGCCACCTCTGACTTGAGCGTCGATTTTTGTGATGCTCGTCAG
GGGGGCGGAGCCTATGGAAAAACGCCAGCAACGCGGCCTTTTTACGGTTCCTGGCCTTTTGCTGGCCTTT
TGCTCACATGTTCTTTCCTGCGTTATCCCCTGATTCTGTGGATAACCGTATTACCGCCTTTGAGTGAGCT
GATACCGCTCGCCGCAGCCGAACGACCGAGCGCAGCGAGTCAGTGAGCGAGGAAGCGGAAGAGCGCCCAA
TACGCAAACCGCCTCTCCCCGCGCGTTGGCCGATTCATTAATGCAGCTGGCACGACAGGTTTCCCGACTG
GAAAGCGGGCAGTGAGCGCAACGCAATTAATACGCGTACCGCTAGCCAGGAAGAGTTTGTAGAAACGCAA
AAAGGCCATCCGTCAGGATGGCCTTCTGCTTAGTTTGATGCCTGGCAGTTTATGGCGGGCGTCCTGCCCG
CCACCCTCCGGGCCGTTGCTTCACAACGTTCAAATCCGCTCCCGGCGGATTTGTCCTACTCAGGAGAGCG
TTCACCGACAAACAACAGATAAAACGAAAGGCCCAGTCTTCCGACTGAGCCTTTCGTTTTATTTGATGCC
TGGCAGTTCCCTACTCTCGCGTTAACGCTAGCATGG
Features (pLannotate 1.2.2; 8 found; start..end, strand, type, name):
      3..39      -  CDS            lacZα (fragment): LacZα fragment of β-galactosidase; lacZ fragment
    596..619     +  promoter       Pc promoter (fragment): intI1 (promoter lies within the coding sequence); class 1 integron promoter
    795..851     +  CDS            GmR (fragment): gentamycin acetyltransferase; aacC1; confers resistance to gentamycin
    858..1649    +  CDS            SmR: aminoglycoside adenylyltransferase (Murphy, 1985); aadA; confers resistance to spectinomycin and streptomycin
   1742..2330    +  rep_origin     ori: high-copy-number ColE1/pMB1/pBR322/pUC origin of replication
   2513..2605    +  CDS            lacI (fragment): lac repressor; lacI; The lac repressor binds to the lac operator to inhibit transcription in E. coli. This inhibition can be relieved by adding lactose or isopropyl-β-D-thiogalactopyranoside (IPTG).
   2660..2687    -  terminator     rrnB T2 terminator: transcription terminator T2 from the E. coli rrnB gene
   2819..2862    +  terminator     rrnB T1 terminator: Escherichia coli rrnB; transcription terminator T1 from the E. coli rrnB gene
