[The description below was written by a language model from this plasmid's Addgene catalogue record and pLannotate feature annotations shown in this document.]
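Description:
pFUSB4_ATTT is a small (about 2.9 kb) bacterial intermediate plasmid from a Golden Gate TALEN assembly system, built on the pFUS_B4 array backbone. Although the catalogue classes it under mammalian expression and TALEN vectors, the annotated features show no eukaryotic promoter or nuclease domain. It is best understood as a pre-assembled building block rather than an expression construct in its own right. It is propagated in E. coli from a high-copy ColE1/pUC-type origin and selected with spectinomycin through the aadA (SmR) aminoglycoside adenylyltransferase gene, which sits downstream of a class 1 integron Pc promoter fragment and a short remnant of a gentamicin resistance gene. Short lacZα and lacI fragments and the rrnB T1 and T2 terminators are also detected. These are probably vestiges of the backbone's cloning region, where a lacZα screening cassette is typically displaced by the assembled repeats.

The synthetic insert is a four-repeat TAL effector array with the repeat-variable diresidues NI, NG, NG and NG. Under the standard TALE code these specify A, T, T and T, which explains the plasmid name. The annotation tool did not label the repeat array itself, but the unannotated stretch near the lacZα fragment is the likely location. The depositor notes that the plasmid was made by Golden Gate cloning. The associated work describes a simplified 15-RVD GoldyTALEN design for in vivo genome engineering, which suggests that this plasmid belongs to a library of ready-made RVD multimers. Such multimers would be combined with other array plasmids and a last-repeat module in a second Golden Gate step to place a complete DNA-binding domain into a TALEN expression backbone, reducing the number of pieces to assemble for each custom nuclease.
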