Addgene plasmid #48431: pFUSB4_ATTT
Depositing lab: Stephen Ekker. Depositing organization: Mayo Foundation for Medical Education and Research. Publication: High Efficiency In Vivo Genome Engineering with a Simplified 15-RVD GoldyTALEN Design. Ma AC, Lee HB, Clark KJ, Ekker SC. PLoS One. 2013 May 29;8(5):e65259. doi: 10.1371/journal.pone.0065259. Print 2013. PubMed 23734242.
Backbone
  Vector backbone: pFUS_B4
  Vector type: Mammalian Expression, TALEN
Growth in bacteria
  Bacterial resistance: Spectinomycin, 50 μg/mL
  Growth temperature: 37°C
  Growth strain: Top10
  Copy number: Unknown
Gene/Insert
  Gene/Insert name: RVD sequence: NI NG NG NG
  Species: Synthetic
  Cloning method: Unknown
  Sequencing primers: 5′ ttgatgcctggcagttccct; 3′ cgaaccgaacaggcttatgt
Terms and licenses: Academic/Nonprofit Terms; Industry Terms: Not Available to Industry
Depositor comments: Plasmid was created using Golden Gate cloning.
How to cite: pFUSB4_ATTT was a gift from Stephen Ekker (Addgene plasmid # 48431 ; http://n2t.net/addgene:48431 ; RRID:Addgene_48431)
