>Addgene plasmid #48431 | pFUSB4_ATTT | addgene partial sequence | sequence record 70838 | pCR8_F1 5'-ttgatgcctggcagttccct-3'
TACGACGTTGTAAAACGACGGCCAGTCTTAAGCGTCTCATGGCCTGACCCCGGACCAAGTGGTGGCTATC
GCCAGCAACATTGGCGGCAAGCAAGCGCTCGAAACGGTGCAGCGGCTGTTGCCGGTGCTGTGCCAGGACC
ATGGCCTGACCCCGGACCAAGTGGTGGCTATCGCCAGCAACGGTGGCGGCAAGCAAGCGCTCGAAACGGT
GCAGCGGCTGTTGCCGGTGCTGTGCCAGGACCATGGCCTGACCCCGGACCAAGTGGTGGCTATCGCCAGC
AACGGTGGCGGCAAGCAAGCGCTCGAAACGGTGCAGCGGCTGTTGCCGGTGCTGTGCCAGGACCATGGCC
TGACCCCGGACCAAGTGGTGGCTATCGCCAGCAACGGTGGCGGCAAGCAAGCGCTCGAAACGGTGCAGCG
GCTGTTGCCGGTGCTGTGCCAGGACCATGGCCTGACCCCGGACCAAGTGGTGGCTATCGAGACGTCTAGA
CCAGCCAGGACAGAAATGCCTCGACTTCGCTGCTACCCAAGGTTGCCGGGTGACGCACACCGTGGAAACG
GATGAAGGCACGAACCCAGTGGACATAAGCCTGTTCGGTTCGTAAGCTGTAATGCAAGTAGCGTATGCGC
TCACGCAACTGGTCCAGAACCTTGACCGAACGCAGCGGTGGTAACGGCGCAGTGGCGGTTTTCATGGCTT
GTTATGACTGTTTTTTTGGGGTACAGTCTATGCCTCGGGCATCCAAGCAGCAAGCGCGTTACGCCGTGGG
TCGATGTTTGATGTTATGGAGCAGCAACGATGTTACGCAGCAGGGCAGTCGCCCTAAAACAAAGTTAAAC
ATTATGAGGGAAGCGGTGATCGCCGAAGTATCGACTCAACTATCAGA
